>Addgene plasmid #236452 | pEGFPc3 K-RAS 4B | addgene full sequence | sequence record 473616 | Addgene NGS Result
TACAGGGCGCGTCAGGTGGCACTTTTCGGGGAAATGTGCGCGGAACCCCTATTTGTTTATTTTTCTAAAT
ACATTCAAATATGTATCCGCTCATGAGACAATAACCCTGATAAATGCTTCAATAATATTGAAAAAGGAAG
AGTCCTGAGGCGGAAAGAACCAGCTGTGGAATGTGTGTCAGTTAGGGTGTGGAAAGTCCCCAGGCTCCCC
AGCAGGCAGAAGTATGCAAAGCATGCATCTCAATTAGTCAGCAACCAGGTGTGGAAAGTCCCCAGGCTCC
CCAGCAGGCAGAAGTATGCAAAGCATGCATCTCAATTAGTCAGCAACCATAGTCCCGCCCCTAACTCCGC
CCATCCCGCCCCTAACTCCGCCCAGTTCCGCCCATTCTCCGCCCCATGGCTGACTAATTTTTTTTATTTA
TGCAGAGGCCGAGGCCGCCTCGGCCTCTGAGCTATTCCAGAAGTAGTGAGGAGGCTTTTTTGGAGGCCTA
GGCTTTTGCAAAGATCGATCAAGAGACAGGATGAGGATCGTTTCGCATGATTGAACAAGATGGATTGCAC
GCAGGTTCTCCGGCCGCTTGGGTGGAGAGGCTATTCGGCTATGACTGGGCACAACAGACAATCGGCTGCT
CTGATGCCGCCGTGTTCCGGCTGTCAGCGCAGGGGCGCCCGGTTCTTTTTGTCAAGACCGACCTGTCCGG
TGCCCTGAATGAACTGCAAGACGAGGCAGCGCGGCTATCGTGGCTGGCCACGACGGGCGTTCCTTGCGCA
GCTGTGCTCGACGTTGTCACTGAAGCGGGAAGGGACTGGCTGCTATTGGGCGAAGTGCCGGGGCAGGATC
TCCTGTCATCTCACCTTGCTCCTGCCGAGAAAGTATCCATCATGGCTGATGCAATGCGGCGGCTGCATAC
GCTTGATCCGGCTACCTGCCCATTCGACCACCAAGCGAAACATCGCATCGAGCGAGCACGTACTCGGATG
GAAGCCGGTCTTGTCGATCAGGATGATCTGGACGAAGAGCATCAGGGGCTCGCGCCAGCCGAACTGTTCG
CCAGGCTCAAGGCGAGCATGCCCGACGGCGAGGATCTCGTCGTGACCCATGGCGATGCCTGCTTGCCGAA
TATCATGGTGGAAAATGGCCGCTTTTCTGGATTCATCGACTGTGGCCGGCTGGGTGTGGCGGACCGCTAT
CAGGACATAGCGTTGGCTACCCGTGATATTGCTGAAGAGCTTGGCGGCGAATGGGCTGACCGCTTCCTCG
TGCTTTACGGTATCGCCGCTCCCGATTCGCAGCGCATCGCCTTCTATCGCCTTCTTGACGAGTTCTTCTG
AGCGGGACTCTGGGGTTCGAAATGACCGACCAAGCGACGCCCAACCTGCCATCACGAGATTTCGATTCCA
CCGCCGCCTTCTATGAAAGGTTGGGCTTCGGAATCGTTTTCCGGGACGCCGGCTGGATGATCCTCCAGCG
CGGGGATCTCATGCTGGAGTTCTTCGCCCACCCTAGGGGGAGGCTAACTGAAACACGGAAGGAGACAATA
CCGGAAGGAACCCGCGCTATGACGGCAATAAAAAGACAGAATAAAACGCACGGTGTTGGGTCGTTTGTTC
ATAAACGCGGGGTTCGGTCCCAGGGCTGGCACTCTGTCGATACCCCACCGAGACCCCATTGGGGCCAATA
CGCCCGCGTTTCTTCCTTTTCCCCACCCCACCCCCCAAGTTCGGGTGAAGGCCCAGGGCTCGCAGCCAAC
GTCGGGGCGGCAGGCCCTGCCATAGCCTCAGGTTACTCATATATACTTTAGATTGATTTAAAACTTCATT
TTTAATTTAAAAGGATCTAGGTGAAGATCCTTTTTGATAATCTCATGACCAAAATCCCTTAACGTGAGTT
TTCGTTCCACTGAGCGTCAGACCCCGTAGAAAAGATCAAAGGATCTTCTTGAGATCCTTTTTTTCTGCGC
GTAATCTGCTGCTTGCAAACAAAAAAACCACCGCTACCAGCGGTGGTTTGTTTGCCGGATCAAGAGCTAC
CAACTCTTTTTCCGAAGGTAACTGGCTTCAGCAGAGCGCAGATACCAAATACTGTTCTTCTAGTGTAGCC
GTAGTTAGGCCACCACTTCAAGAACTCTGTAGCACCGCCTACATACCTCGCTCTGCTAATCCTGTTACCA
GTGGCTGCTGCCAGTGGCGATAAGTCGTGTCTTACCGGGTTGGACTCAAGACGATAGTTACCGGATAAGG
CGCAGCGGTCGGGCTGAACGGGGGGTTCGTGCACACAGCCCAGCTTGGAGCGAACGACCTACACCGAACT
GAGATACCTACAGCGTGAGCTATGAGAAAGCGCCACGCTTCCCGAAGGGAGAAAGGCGGACAGGTATCCG
GTAAGCGGCAGGGTCGGAACAGGAGAGCGCACGAGGGAGCTTCCAGGGGGAAACGCCTGGTATCTTTATA
GTCCTGTCGGGTTTCGCCACCTCTGACTTGAGCGTCGATTTTTGTGATGCTCGTCAGGGGGGCGGAGCCT
ATGGAAAAACGCCAGCAACGCGGCCTTTTTACGGTTCCTGGCCTTTTGCTGGCCTTTTGCTCACATGTTC
TTTCCTGCGTTATCCCCTGATTCTGTGGATAACCGTATTACCGCCATGCATTAGTTATTAATAGTAATCA
ATTACGGGGTCATTAGTTCATAGCCCATATATGGAGTTCCGCGTTACATAACTTACGGTAAATGGCCCGC
CTGGCTGACCGCCCAACGACCCCCGCCCATTGACGTCAATAATGACGTATGTTCCCATAGTAACGCCAAT
AGGGACTTTCCATTGACGTCAATGGGTGGAGTATTTACGGTAAACTGCCCACTTGGCAGTACATCAAGTG
TATCATATGCCAAGTACGCCCCCTATTGACGTCAATGACGGTAAATGGCCCGCCTGGCATTATGCCCAGT
ACATGACCTTATGGGACTTTCCTACTTGGCAGTACATCTACGTATTAGTCATCGCTATTACCATGGTGAT
GCGGTTTTGGCAGTACATCAATGGGCGTGGATAGCGGTTTGACTCACGGGGATTTCCAAGTCTCCACCCC
ATTGACGTCAATGGGAGTTTGTTTTGGCACCAAAATCAACGGGACTTTCCAAAATGTCGTAACAACTCCG
CCCCATTGACGCAAATGGGCGGTAGGCGTGTACGGTGGGAGGTCTATATAAGCAGAGCTGGTTTAGTGAA
CCGTCAGATCCGCTAGCGCTACCGGTCGCCACCATGGTGAGCAAGGGCGAGGAGCTGTTCACCGGGGTGG
TGCCCATCCTGGTCGAGCTGGACGGCGACGTAAACGGCCACAAGTTCAGCGTGTCCGGCGAGGGCGAGGG
CGATGCCACCTACGGCAAGCTGACCCTGAAGTTCATCTGCACCACCGGCAAGCTGCCCGTGCCCTGGCCC
ACCCTCGTGACCACCCTGACCTACGGCGTGCAGTGCTTCAGCCGCTACCCCGACCACATGAAGCAGCACG
ACTTCTTCAAGTCCGCCATGCCCGAAGGCTACGTCCAGGAGCGCACCATCTTCTTCAAGGACGACGGCAA
CTACAAGACCCGCGCCGAGGTGAAGTTCGAGGGCGACACCCTGGTGAACCGCATCGAGCTGAAGGGCATC
GACTTCAAGGAGGACGGCAACATCCTGGGGCACAAGCTGGAGTACAACTACAACAGCCACAACGTCTATA
TCATGGCCGACAAGCAGAAGAACGGCATCAAGGTGAACTTCAAGATCCGCCACAACATCGAGGACGGCAG
CGTGCAGCTCGCCGACCACTACCAGCAGAACACCCCCATCGGCGACGGCCCCGTGCTGCTGCCCGACAAC
CACTACCTGAGCACCCAGTCCGCCCTGAGCAAAGACCCCAACGAGAAGCGCGATCACATGGTCCTGCTGG
AGTTCGTGACCGCCGCCGGGATCACTCTCGGCATGGACGAGCTGTACAAGTACTCAGATCTCGAGCTCAA
GCTT
[564 nt withheld, positions 3995-4558]
TAAGGGCCCGGGATCCACCGGATCTAGATAACTGATCATAATCAGCCATACCACATTTGTAGAGGTTTTA
CTTGCTTTAAAAAACCTCCCACACCTCCCCCTGAACCTGAAACATAAAATGAATGCAATTGTTGTTGTTA
ACTTGTTTATTGCAGCTTATAATGGTTACAAATAAAGCAATAGCATCACAAATTTCACAAATAAAGCATT
TTTTTCACTGCATTCTAGTTGTGGTTTGTCCAAACTCATCAATGTATCTTAACGCGTAAATTGTAAGCGT
TAATATTTTGTTAAAATTCGCGTTAAATTTTTGTTAAATCAGCTCATTTTTTAACCAATAGGCCGAAATC
GGCAAAATCCCTTATAAATCAAAAGAATAGACCGAGATAGGGT
[37 nt withheld, positions 4952-4988]
AAAGAACGTGGACTCCAACGTCAAAGG
[49 nt withheld, positions 5016-5064]
T
[91 nt withheld, positions 5066-5156]
G
[112 nt withheld, positions 5158-5269]
Features (pLannotate 1.2.2; 16 found; start..end, strand, type, name):
     39..143     +  promoter       AmpR promoter: bla
    145..502     +  promoter       SV40 promoter: SV40 enhancer and early promoter
    537..1331    +  CDS            NeoR/KanR: aminoglycoside phosphotransferase from Tn5; aph(3')-II (or nptII); confers resistance to neomycin, kanamycin, and G418 (Geneticin®)
   1352..1504    +  CDS            ble (fragment): BLE_KLEPN - Experimental evidence at protein level: Swiss-Prot protein existence level 1. Binding protein with a strong affinity to the bleomycin family of antibiotics. Binds to CL990; an antimitotic-antibiotic compound. From Klebsiella pneumoniae.
   1563..1610    +  polyA_signal   HSV TK poly(A) signal: herpes simplex virus thymidine kinase polyadenylation signal (Cole and Stacy, 1985)
   1701..1717    -  polyA_signal   bGH poly(A) signal (fragment): bovine growth hormone polyadenylation signal
   1939..2527    +  rep_origin     ori: high-copy-number ColE1/pMB1/pBR322/pUC origin of replication
   2702..3005    +  enhancer       CMV enhancer: human cytomegalovirus immediate early enhancer
   3006..3209    +  promoter       CMV promoter: human cytomegalovirus (CMV) immediate early promoter
   3254..3970    +  CDS            EGFP: EGFP is a basic (constitutively fluorescent) green fluorescent protein published in 1996, derived from Aequorea victoria. It is reported to be a rapidly-maturing weak dimer with moderate acid sensitivity.
   3972..3994    +  misc_feature   MCS (fragment): multiple cloning site
   3995..4561    +  CDS            K-Ras (sequence partly withheld): human small GTPase proto-oncoprotein
   4562..4579    +  misc_feature   MCS (fragment): multiple cloning site
   4591..4675    +  CDS            large T antigen (fragment): large T antigen from SV40 (simian virus 40)
   4698..4819    +  polyA_signal   SV40 poly(A) signal: SV40 polyadenylation signal
   4853..12      -  rep_origin     f1 ori (across the origin) (sequence partly withheld): f1 bacteriophage origin of replication; arrow indicates direction of (+) strand synthesis
