[The description below was written by a language model from this plasmid's Addgene catalogue record and pLannotate feature annotations shown in this document.]
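Description:
pEGFPc3 K-RAS 4B is a mammalian expression plasmid of about 5.3 kb, built on the pEGFP-C3 backbone and intended for transient overexpression of human K-RAS 4B in cultured mammalian cells. It is maintained in E. coli as a high-copy plasmid through a ColE1/pUC-type origin and is selected with kanamycin. The resistance cassette is the dual-purpose arrangement typical of this vector family. A bacterial bla-type promoter and the SV40 enhancer/early promoter sit in tandem upstream of the Tn5 NeoR/KanR gene, which is terminated by the HSV TK polyadenylation signal. The same marker therefore gives kanamycin resistance in bacteria and could give G418 resistance in mammalian cells. An f1 origin is also present, which would allow single-stranded DNA production. The short ble, bGH poly(A) and large T antigen fragments called by the annotation software appear to be backbone remnants rather than functional elements.

The expression unit is driven by the human CMV immediate-early enhancer and promoter. EGFP is encoded first, followed by a short stretch of multiple cloning site and then the K-Ras coding sequence, with the SV40 polyadenylation signal downstream. This layout indicates an N-terminal EGFP fusion. It leaves the K-Ras C-terminus free, which matters because Ras proteins are prenylated at a C-terminal CAAX motif needed for membrane targeting. The insert was introduced by restriction cloning, but the sites used are not recorded, and no mutations are noted in the record. The fluorescent fusion is suited to visualising K-Ras localisation in live or fixed cells. The associated publication concerns protein geranylgeranylation, which suggests use as a prenylated reference protein, although the record does not state this.
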