Addgene plasmid #236452: pEGFPc3 K-RAS 4B
Purpose: transient overexpression of K-RAS 4B in mammalian cells
Depositing lab: Michele Pagano. Depositing organization: NYU Grossman School of Medicine. Publication: GGTase3 is a newly identified geranylgeranyltransferase targeting a ubiquitin ligase. Kuchay S, Wang H, Marzio A, Jain K, Homer H, Fehrenbacher N, Philips MR, Zheng N, Pagano M. Nat Struct Mol Biol. 2019 Jul;26(7):628-636. doi: 10.1038/s41594-019-0249-3. Epub 2019 Jun 17. PubMed 31209342.
Backbone
  Vector backbone: pEGFPc3
  Vector type: Mammalian Expression
Growth in bacteria
  Bacterial resistance: Kanamycin, 50 μg/mL
  Growth temperature: 37°C
  Growth strain: DH5alpha
  Copy number: High Copy
Gene/Insert
  Gene/Insert name: K-RAS 4B
  Species: H. sapiens (human)
  Entrez Gene: KRAS (a.k.a. 'C-K-RAS, C-K-RAS, CFC2, K-RAS2A, K-RAS2B, K-RAS4A, K-RAS4B, K-Ras, K-Ras 2, KI-RAS, KRAS1, KRAS2, NS, NS3, OES, RALD, RASK2, c-Ki-ras, c-Ki-ras2)
  Cloning method: Restriction Enzyme; 5′ cloning site Unknown (unknown if destroyed)
Terms and licenses: Academic/Nonprofit Terms; Industry Terms: Not Available to Industry
How to cite: pEGFPc3 K-RAS 4B was a gift from Michele Pagano (Addgene plasmid # 236452 ; http://n2t.net/addgene:236452 ; RRID:Addgene_236452)
